>Addgene plasmid #107543 | pAAV-AICD-NLS-IRES-hrGFP | addgene full sequence | sequence record 209528 | Addgene NGS Result
TTACGGTTCCTGGCCTTTTGCTGGCCTTTTGCTCACATGTCCTGCAGGCAGCTGCGCGCTCGCTCGCTCA
CTGAGGCCGCCCGGGCGTCGGGCGACCTTTGGTCGCCCGGCCTCAGTGAGCGAGCGAGCGCGCAGAGAGG
GAGTGGCCAACTCCATCACTAGGGGTTCCTGCGGCCGCACGCGTCTAGTTATTAATAGTAATCAATTACG
GGGTCATTAGTTCATAGCCCATATATGGAGTTCCGCGTTACATAACTTACGGTAAATGGCCCGCCTGGCT
GACCGCCCAACGACCCCCGCCCATTGACGTCAATAATGACGTATGTTCCCATAGTAACGCCAATAGGGAC
TTTCCATTGACGTCAATGGGTGGAGTATTTACGGTAAACTGCCCACTTGGCAGTACATCAAGTGTATCAT
ATGCCAAGTACGCCCCCTATTGACGTCAATGACGGTAAATGGCCCGCCTGGCATTATGCCCAGTACATGA
CCTTATGGGACTTTCCTACTTGGCAGTACATCTACGTATTAGTCATCGCTATTACCATGGTGATGCGGTT
TTGGCAGTACATCAATGGGCGTGGATAGCGGTTTGACTCACGGGGATTTCCAAGTCTCCACCCCATTGAC
GTCAATGGGAGTTTGTTTTGGCACCAAAATCAACGGGACTTTCCAAAATGTCGTAACAACTCCGCCCCAT
TGACGCAAATGGGCGGTAGGCGTGTACGGTGGGAGGTCTATATAAGCAGAGCTCGTTTAGTGAACCGTCA
GATCGCCTGGAGACGCCATCCACGCTGTTTTGACCTCCATAGAAGACACCGGGACCGATCCAGCCTCCGC
GGATTCGAATCCCGGCCGGGAACGGTGCATTGGAACGCGGATTCCCCGTGCCAAGAGTGACGTAAGTACC
GCCTATAGAGTCTATAGGCCCACAAAAAATGCTTTCTTCTTTTAATATACTTTTTTGTTTATCTTATTTC
TAATACTTTCCCTAATCTCTTTCTTTCAGGGCAATAATGATACAATGTATCATGCCTCTTTGCACCATTC
TAAAGAATAACAGTGATAATTTCTGGGTTAAGGCAATAGCAATATTTCTGCATATAAATATTTCTGCATA
TAAATTGTAACTGATGTAAGAGGTTTCATATTGCTAATAGCAGCTACAATCCAGCTACCATTCTGCTTTT
ATTTTATGGTTGGGATAAGGCTGGATTATTCTGAGTCCAAGCTAGGCCCTTTTGCTAATCATGTTCATAC
CTCTTATCTTCCTCCCACAGCTCCTGGGCAACGTGCTGGTCTGTGTGCTGGCCCATCACTTTGGCAAAGA
ATTGGGATTCGAACATCGATAATTAACCCTCACTAAAGGGAACAAAAGCTGGAGCTCCACCGCGGTGGCG
GCCGCTCTAGCCCGGGCGGATCCGAATTCCACCATGGTGATGCTGAAGAAGAAACAGTACACATCCATTC
ATCATGGTGTGGTGGAGGTTGACGCCGCTGTCACCCCAGAGGAGCGCCACCTGTCCAAGATGCAGCAGAA
CGGCTACGAAAATCCAACCTACAAGTTCTTTGAGCAGATGCAGAACCCAAAAAAGAAGAGAAAGGTATGA
CTCGAGGACTACAAGGATGACGATGACAAGGATTACAAAGACGACGATGATAAGGACTATAAGGATGATG
ACGACAAATAATAGCAATTCCTCGACGACTGCATAGGGTTACCCCCCTCTCCCTCCCCCCCCCCTAACGT
TACTGGCCGAAGCCGCTTGGAATAAGGCCGGTGTGCGTTTGTCTATATGTTATTTTCCACCATATTGCCG
TCTTTTGGCAATGTGAGGGCCCGGAAACCTGGCCCTGTCTTCTTGACGAGCATTCCTAGGGGTCTTTCCC
CTCTCGCCAAAGGAATGCAAGGTCTGTTGAATGTCGTGAAGGAAGCAGTTCCTCTGGAAGCTTCTTGAAG
ACAAACAACGTCTGTAGCGACCCTTTGCAGGCAGCGGAACCCCCCACCTGGCGACAGGTGCCTCTGCGGC
CAAAAGCCACGTGTATAAGATACACCTGCAAAGGCGGCACAACCCCAGTGCCACGTTGTGAGTTGGATAG
TTGTGGAAAGAGTCAAATGGCTCTCCTCAAGCGTATTCAACAAGGGGCTGAAGGATGCCCAGAAGGTACC
CCATTGTATGGGATCTGATCTGGGGCCTCGGTGCACATGCTTTACATGTGTTTAGTCGAGGTTAAAAAAC
GTCTAGGCCCCCCGAACCACGGGGACGTGGTTTTCCTTTGAAAAACACGATGATAATGGCCACAACCATG
GTGAGCAAGCAGATCCTGAAGAACACCGGCCTGCAGGAGATCATGAGCTTCAAGGTGAACCTGGAGGGCG
TGGTGAACAACCACGTGTTCACCATGGAGGGCTGCGGCAAGGGCAACATCCTGTTCGGCAACCAGCTGGT
GCAGATCCGCGTGACCAAGGGCGCCCCCCTGCCCTTCGCCTTCGACATCCTGAGCCCCGCCTTCCAGTAC
GGCAACCGCACCTTCACCAAGTACCCCGAGGACATCAGCGACTTCTTCATCCAGAGCTTCCCCGCCGGCT
TCGTGTACGAGCGCACCCTGCGCTACGAGGACGGCGGCCTGGTGGAGATCCGCAGCGACATCAACCTGAT
CGAGGAGATGTTCGTGTACCGCGTGGAGTACAAGGGCCGCAACTTCCCCAACGACGGCCCCGTGATGAAG
AAGACCATCACCGGCCTGCAGCCCAGCTTCGAGGTGGTGTACATGAACGACGGCGTGCTGGTGGGCCAGG
TGATCCTGGTGTACCGCCTGAACAGCGGCAAGTTCTACAGCTGCCACATGCGCACCCTGATGAAGAGCAA
GGGCGTGGTGAAGGACTTCCCCGAGTACCACTTCATCCAGCACCGCCTGGAGAAGACCTACGTGGAGGAC
GGCGGCTTCGTGGAGCAGCACGAGACCGCCATCGCCCAGCTGACCAGCCTGGGCAAGCCCCTGGGCAGCC
TGCACGAGTGGGTGTAATAGGGTACCAGGTAAGTGTACCCAATTCGCCCTATAGTGAGTCGTATTAGATC
TACGGGTGGCATCCCTGTGACCCCTCCCCAGTGCCTCTCCTGGCCCTGGAAGTTGCCACTCCAGTGCCCA
CCAGCCTTGTCCTAATAAAATTAAGTTGCATCATTTTGTCTGACTAGGTGTCCTTCTATAATATTATGGG
GTGGAGGGGGGTGGTATGGAGCAAGGGGCAAGTTGGGAAGACAACCTGTAGGGCCTGCGGGGTCTATTGG
GAACCAAGCTGGAGTGCAGTGGCACAATCTTGGCTCACTGCAATCTCCGCCTCCTGGGTTCAAGCGATTC
TCCTGCCTCAGCCTCCCGAGTTGTTGGGATTCCAGGCATGCATGACCAGGCTCAGCTAATTTTTGTTTTT
TTGGTAGAGACGGGGTTTCACCATATTGGCCAGGCTGGTCTCCAACTCCTAATCTCAGGTGATCTACCCA
CCTTGGCCTCCCAAATTGCTGGGATTACAGGCGTGAACCACTGCTCCCTTCCCTGTCCTTCTGATTTTGT
AGGTAACCACGTGCGGACCGAGCGGCCGCAGGAACCCCTAGTGATGGAGTTGGCCACTCCCTCTCTGCGC
GCTCGCTCGCTCACTGAGGCCGGGCGACCAAAGGTCGCCCGACGCCCGGGCTTTGCCCGGGCGGCCTCAG
TGAGCGAGCGAGCGCGCAGCTGCCTGCAGGGGCGCCTGATGCGGTATTTTCTCCTTACGCATCTGTGCGG
TATTTCACACCGCATA
[95 nt withheld, positions 3797-3891]
T
[46 nt withheld, positions 3893-3938]
C
[141 nt withheld, positions 3940-4080]
CCTTTGACGTTGGAGTCCACGTTCTTT
[37 nt withheld, positions 4108-4144]
ACTCTATCTCGGGCTATTCTTTTGATTTATAAGGGATTTTGCCGATTTCGGTCTATTGGTTAAAAAATGA
GCTGATTTAACAAAAATTTAACGCGAATTTTAACAAAATATTAACGTTTACAATTTTATGGTGCACTCTC
AGTACAATCTGCTCTGATGCCGCATAGTTAAGCCAGCCCCGACACCCGCCAACACCCGCTGACGCGCCCT
GACGGGCTTGTCTGCTCCCGGCATCCGCTTACAGACAAGCTGTGACCGTCTCCGGGAGCTGCATGTGTCA
GAGGTTTTCACCGTCATCACCGAAACGCGCGAGACGAAAGGGCCTCGTGATACGCCTATTTTTATAGGTT
AATGTCATGATAATAATGGTTTCTTAGACGTCAGGTGGCACTTTTCGGGGAAATGTGCGCGGAACCCCTA
TTTGTTTATTTTTCTAAATACATTCAAATATGTATCCGCTCATGAGACAATAACCCTGATAAATGCTTCA
ATAATATTGAAAAAGGAAGAGTATGAGTATTCAACATTTCCGTGTCGCCCTTATTCCCTTTTTTGCGGCA
TTTTGCCTTCCTGTTTTTGCTCACCCAGAAACGCTGGTGAAAGTAAAAGATGCTGAAGATCAGTTGGGTG
CACGAGTGGGTTACATCGAACTGGATCTCAACAGCGGTAAGATCCTTGAGAGTTTTCGCCCCGAAGAACG
TTTTCCAATGATGAGCACTTTTAAAGTTCTGCTATGTGGCGCGGTATTATCCCGTATTGACGCCGGGCAA
GAGCAACTCGGTCGCCGCATACACTATTCTCAGAATGACTTGGTTGAGTACTCACCAGTCACAGAAAAGC
ATCTTACGGATGGCATGACAGTAAGAGAATTATGCAGTGCTGCCATAACCATGAGTGATAACACTGCGGC
CAACTTACTTCTGACAACGATCGGAGGACCGAAGGAGCTAACCGCTTTTTTGCACAACATGGGGGATCAT
GTAACTCGCCTTGATCGTTGGGAACCGGAGCTGAATGAAGCCATACCAAACGACGAGCGTGACACCACGA
TGCCTGTAGCAATGGCAACAACGTTGCGCAAACTATTAACTGGCGAACTACTTACTCTAGCTTCCCGGCA
ACAATTAATAGACTGGATGGAGGCGGATAAAGTTGCAGGACCACTTCTGCGCTCGGCCCTTCCGGCTGGC
TGGTTTATTGCTGATAAATCTGGAGCCGGTGAGCGTGGGTCTCGCGGTATCATTGCAGCACTGGGGCCAG
ATGGTAAGCCCTCCCGTATCGTAGTTATCTACACGACGGGGAGTCAGGCAACTATGGATGAACGAAATAG
ACAGATCGCTGAGATAGGTGCCTCACTGATTAAGCATTGGTAACTGTCAGACCAAGTTTACTCATATATA
CTTTAGATTGATTTAAAACTTCATTTTTAATTTAAAAGGATCTAGGTGAAGATCCTTTTTGATAATCTCA
TGACCAAAATCCCTTAACGTGAGTTTTCGTTCCACTGAGCGTCAGACCCCGTAGAAAAGATCAAAGGATC
TTCTTGAGATCCTTTTTTTCTGCGCGTAATCTGCTGCTTGCAAACAAAAAAACCACCGCTACCAGCGGTG
GTTTGTTTGCCGGATCAAGAGCTACCAACTCTTTTTCCGAAGGTAACTGGCTTCAGCAGAGCGCAGATAC
CAAATACTGTTCTTCTAGTGTAGCCGTAGTTAGGCCACCACTTCAAGAACTCTGTAGCACCGCCTACATA
CCTCGCTCTGCTAATCCTGTTACCAGTGGCTGCTGCCAGTGGCGATAAGTCGTGTCTTACCGGGTTGGAC
TCAAGACGATAGTTACCGGATAAGGCGCAGCGGTCGGGCTGAACGGGGGGTTCGTGCACACAGCCCAGCT
TGGAGCGAACGACCTACACCGAACTGAGATACCTACAGCGTGAGCTATGAGAAAGCGCCACGCTTCCCGA
AGGGAGAAAGGCGGACAGGTATCCGGTAAGCGGCAGGGTCGGAACAGGAGAGCGCACGAGGGAGCTTCCA
GGGGGAAACGCCTGGTATCTTTATAGTCCTGTCGGGTTTCGCCACCTCTGACTTGAGCGTCGATTTTTGT
GATGCTCGTCAGGGGGGCGGAGCCTATGGAAAAACGCCAGCAACGCGGCCTTT
Features (pLannotate 1.2.2; 24 found; start..end, strand, type, name):
     52..79      +  repeat_region  AAV2 ITR (fragment): inverted terminal repeat of adeno-associated virus serotype 2 inverted
    108..135     +  repeat_region  AAV2 ITR (fragment): inverted terminal repeat of adeno-associated virus serotype 2 inverted
    246..549     +  enhancer       CMV enhancer: human cytomegalovirus immediate early enhancer
    550..753     +  promoter       CMV promoter: human cytomegalovirus (CMV) immediate early promoter
    902..929     +  intron         CMV intron (fragment): modified intron A from human cytomegalovirus (CMV)
    934..1280    +  intron         β-globin intron (fragment): internally truncated intron from human β-globin
   1284..1331    +  CDS            HBB (fragment): HBB_COLGU - Experimental evidence at transcript level: Swiss-Prot protein existence level 2. Involved in oxygen transport from the lung to the various peripheral tissues. From Colobus guereza (Mantled guereza) (Eastern black-and-white colobus monkey).
   1351..1369    +  promoter       T3 promoter: promoter for bacteriophage T3 RNA polymerase
   1382..1410    +  misc_feature   MCS (fragment): pBluescript multiple cloning site
   1431..1586    +  CDS            APP (fragment): A4_CAVPO - Experimental evidence at protein level: Swiss-Prot protein existence level 1. N-APP binds TNFRSF21 triggering caspase activation and degeneration of both neuronal cell bodies (via caspase-3) and axons (via caspase-6). From Cavia porcellus (Guinea pig).
   1587..1607    +  CDS            SV40 NLS: nuclear localization signal of SV40 (simian virus 40) large T antigen
   1620..1640    +  CDS            FLAG (fragment): FLAG® epitope tag, followed by an enterokinase cleavage site
   1724..2296    +  misc_feature   IRES: internal ribosome entry site (IRES) of the encephalomyocarditis virus (EMCV)
   2308..3027    +  CDS            hrGFP: humanized Renilla green fluorescent protein mammalian codon-optimized
   3058..3076    -  promoter       T7 promoter: promoter for bacteriophage T7 RNA polymerase
   3084..3560    +  polyA_signal   hGH poly(A) signal: human growth hormone polyadenylation signal
   3600..3740    +  repeat_region  AAV2 ITR: inverted terminal repeat of adeno-associated virus serotype 2 inverted
   3745..3796    -  misc_feature   bom (fragment): basis of mobility region from pBR322
   3815..4270    +  rep_origin     f1 ori (sequence partly withheld): f1 bacteriophage origin of replication; arrow indicates direction of (+) strand synthesis
   4271..4320    -  misc_feature   bom (fragment): basis of mobility region from pBR322
   4422..4457    -  CDS            rop (fragment): Rop protein, which maintains plasmids at low copy number; rop
   4552..4656    +  promoter       AmpR promoter: bla
   4657..5517    +  CDS            AmpR: β-lactamase; bla; confers resistance to ampicillin, carbenicillin, and related antibiotics
   5688..6276    +  rep_origin     ori: high-copy-number ColE1/pMB1/pBR322/pUC origin of replication
