[The description below was written by a language model from this plasmid's Addgene catalogue record and pLannotate feature annotations shown in this document.]
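Description:
pAAV-AICD-NLS-IRES-hrGFP is an AAV transfer plasmid built on the commercial pAAV-IRES-hrGFP backbone, intended for packaging a bicistronic expression cassette into recombinant adeno-associated virus for delivery to mammalian cells. In bacteria it is maintained as a high-copy plasmid through a ColE1/pUC-type origin and selected with ampicillin via the β-lactamase gene. An f1 phage origin is also present in the backbone. The annotated 6.3 kb sequence shows a complete AAV2 inverted terminal repeat downstream of the cassette, whereas the upstream repeat is detected only as short fragments. This may reflect the difficulty of sequencing or annotating these structured repeats rather than a true deletion, but the record does not settle the point.

Between the ITRs, the CMV immediate-early enhancer and promoter, followed by a β-globin-derived intron, drive a single transcript terminated by the human growth hormone polyadenylation signal. The first open reading frame encodes AICD, the intracellular domain made up of the last 50 amino acids of human amyloid precursor protein, fused at its C-terminus to the SV40 large T antigen nuclear localisation signal so that the fragment is directed to the nucleus. The insert was cloned between EcoRI and XhoI sites. The backbone's FLAG epitope lies just downstream, but the depositor notes it is not in frame with the insert, so the protein should not be expected to carry a FLAG tag. An EMCV IRES then allows cap-independent translation of humanized Renilla GFP from the same mRNA, marking transduced cells without fusing the reporter to AICD. The associated publication concerns control of synaptic GluN2B-containing NMDA receptors by the APP C-terminal domain.
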