Addgene plasmid #107543: pAAV-AICD-NLS-IRES-hrGFP
Purpose: AAV-mediated expression of AICD (last 50 amino acids of APP) with Nuclear Localisation Signal (NLS: CCAAAAAAGAAGAGAAAGGTA) at C-term end and IRES-mediated co-expression of hrGFP
Depositing lab: Hélène Marie. Depositing organization: CNRS UMR 7275, Institut de Pharmacologie Moleculaire et Cellulaire (IPMC). Publication: Physiological and pathophysiological control of synaptic GluN2B-NMDA receptors by the C-terminal domain of amyloid precursor protein. Pousinha PA, Mouska X, Raymond EF, Gwizdek C, Dhib G, Poupon G, Zaragosi LE, Giudici C, Bethus I, Pacary E, Willem M, Marie H. Elife. 2017 Jul 6;6. doi: 10.7554/eLife.25659. PubMed 28682239.
Backbone
  Vector backbone: pAAV-IRES-hrGFP
  Backbone manufacturer: Agilent Technologies
  Vector type: AAV
Growth in bacteria
  Bacterial resistance: Ampicillin, 100 μg/mL
  Growth temperature: 37°C
  Growth strain: NEB Stable
  Copy number: High Copy
Gene/Insert
  Gene/Insert name: AICD-NLS
  Species: H. sapiens (human)
  Mutation: None
  Entrez Gene: APP (a.k.a. AAA, ABETA, ABPP, AD1, APPI, CTFgamma, CVAP, PN-II, PN2, alpha-sAPP, preA4)
  Promoter: CMV
  Cloning method: Restriction Enzyme; 5′ cloning site EcoRI (not destroyed); 3′ cloning site XhoI (not destroyed)
  Sequencing primers: 5′ ATTCTGAGTCCAAGCTAGGC
Terms and licenses: Academic/Nonprofit Terms; Industry Terms: Not Available to Industry
Depositor comments: Flag tag is not in frame with the insert
How to cite: pAAV-AICD-NLS-IRES-hrGFP was a gift from Hélène Marie (Addgene plasmid # 107543 ; http://n2t.net/addgene:107543 ; RRID:Addgene_107543)
